Addgene plasmid #99955: pcDNA3.1-TFEB-WT-MYC (#647)
Purpose: mammalian expression
Depositing lab: James Brugarolas. Depositing organization: University of Texas Southwestern Medical Center. Publication: Multistep regulation of TFEB by MTORC1. Vega-Rubin-de-Celis S, Pena-Llopis S, Konda M, Brugarolas J. Autophagy. 2017 Mar 4;13(3):464-472. doi: 10.1080/15548627.2016.1271514. Epub 2017 Jan 5. PubMed 28055300.
Backbone
  Vector backbone: pcDNA3.1
  Backbone manufacturer: Invitrogen
  Vector type: Mammalian Expression
  Selectable markers: Neomycin (select with G418)
Growth in bacteria
  Bacterial resistance: Ampicillin, 100 μg/mL
  Growth temperature: 37°C
  Growth strain: DH5alpha
  Copy number: Unknown
Gene/Insert
  Gene/Insert name: TFEB
  Species: H. sapiens (human)
  Entrez Gene: TFEB (a.k.a. ALPHATFEB, BHLHE35, TCFEB)
  Tag / fusion protein: Myc (C terminal on backbone); 6xHis (C terminal on backbone)
  Cloning method: Restriction Enzyme; 5′ cloning site Unknown (unknown if destroyed); 3′ cloning site Unknown (unknown if destroyed)
Terms and licenses: Academic/Nonprofit Terms; Industry Terms: Not Available to Industry
How to cite: pcDNA3.1-TFEB-WT-MYC (#647) was a gift from James Brugarolas (Addgene plasmid # 99955 ; http://n2t.net/addgene:99955 ; RRID:Addgene_99955)
