[The description below was written by a language model from this plasmid's Addgene catalogue record and pLannotate feature annotations shown in this document.]
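Description:
pcDNA3.1-TFEB-WT-MYC is a mammalian expression plasmid of about 6.9 kb, built on the Invitrogen pcDNA3.1 backbone and carrying wild-type human TFEB. TFEB is a bHLH-leucine zipper transcription factor of the MiT/TFE family that acts as a master regulator of lysosomal biogenesis and autophagy. The TFEB coding sequence sits downstream of the human cytomegalovirus immediate-early enhancer and promoter and is followed by the bovine growth hormone polyadenylation signal, an arrangement that gives strong constitutive expression in transfected mammalian cells. A T7 promoter between the CMV promoter and the insert allows in vitro transcription and serves as a sequencing primer site. According to the catalogue entry, the protein is fused at its C terminus to backbone-encoded Myc and 6xHis tags. The automated annotation does not call the Myc epitope. It does mark a short fragment just after the TFEB open reading frame, labelled as part of a composite tag, which is consistent with the 6xHis stretch. The restriction sites used for cloning are not recorded.

For propagation in E. coli the plasmid has a high-copy ColE1/pUC-type origin and a β-lactamase gene conferring ampicillin resistance. An f1 origin is also present for single-stranded DNA production. A separate cassette, in which the SV40 early promoter drives the neomycin phosphotransferase gene ahead of an SV40 poly(A) signal, permits G418 selection of stably transfected mammalian cells. Several small annotated fragments (HIV-1 LTR, ble, lacI, bom) appear to be short similarity matches or backbone remnants rather than functional elements.

The construct is suited to transient or stable overexpression of epitope-tagged wild-type TFEB, with detection or purification through the tags. The associated publication title indicates it was used to study TFEB regulation by MTORC1, and the name suggests it serves as the wild-type reference alongside mutant versions.
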