Features (pLannotate 1.2.2; 21 found; start..end, strand, type, name):
      1..380     +  enhancer       CMV enhancer: human cytomegalovirus immediate early enhancer
    381..584     +  promoter       CMV promoter: human cytomegalovirus (CMV) immediate early promoter
    580..613     +  LTR            5' LTR (truncated) (fragment): truncated 5' long terminal repeat (LTR) from HIV-1
    629..647     +  promoter       T7 promoter: promoter for bacteriophage T7 RNA polymerase
    732..2159    +  CDS            TFEB: TFEB_HUMAN - Also known as BHLHE35. Experimental evidence at protein level: Swiss-Prot protein existence level 1. Transcription factor that acts as a master regulator of lysosomal biogenesis, autophagy, lysosomal exocytosis, lipid catabolism, energy metabolism and immune response (PubMed:21617040, PubMed:22576015, PubMed:22343943, PubMed:22692423, PubMed:30120233, PubMed:31672913). Specifically recognizes and binds E-box sequences (5'-CANNTG-3'); efficient DNA-binding requires dimerization with itself or with another MiT/TFE family member such as TFE3 or MITF (PubMed:1748288, PubMed:19556463,
   2217..2234    +  CDS            capTEV™ (fragment): composite tag for in vivo biotinylation, TEV protease cleavage, and 6xHis tagging
   2284..2508    +  polyA_signal   bGH poly(A) signal: bovine growth hormone polyadenylation signal
   2512..2533    +  promoter       SV40 promoter (fragment): SV40 enhancer and early promoter
   2554..2982    +  rep_origin     f1 ori (sequence partly withheld): f1 bacteriophage origin of replication; arrow indicates direction of (+) strand synthesis
   2996..3325    +  promoter       SV40 promoter: SV40 enhancer and early promoter
   3392..4183    +  CDS            neo: KKA2_KLEPN - Also known as kan, nptII. Experimental evidence at protein level: Swiss-Prot protein existence level 1. Resistance to kanamycin, neomycin, paromomycin, ribostamycin, butirosin and gentamicin B. From Klebsiella pneumoniae.
   4207..4365    +  CDS            ble (fragment): BLE_KLEPN - Experimental evidence at protein level: Swiss-Prot protein existence level 1. Binding protein with a strong affinity to the bleomycin family of antibiotics. Binds to CL990; an antimitotic-antibiotic compound. From Klebsiella pneumoniae.
   4360..4481    +  polyA_signal   SV40 poly(A) signal: SV40 polyadenylation signal
   4554..4570    -  protein_bind   lac operator: The lac repressor binds to the lac operator to inhibit transcription in E. coli. This inhibition can be relieved by adding lactose or isopropyl-β-D-thiogalactopyranoside (IPTG). lac repressor encoded by lacI
   4578..4608    -  promoter       lac promoter: promoter for the E. coli lac operon
   4623..4644    -  protein_bind   CAP binding site: CAP binding activates transcription in the presence of cAMP. E. coli catabolite activator protein
   4657..4749    -  CDS            lacI (fragment): lac repressor; lacI; The lac repressor binds to the lac operator to inhibit transcription in E. coli. This inhibition can be relieved by adding lactose or isopropyl-β-D-thiogalactopyranoside (IPTG).
   4932..5520    -  rep_origin     ori: high-copy-number ColE1/pMB1/pBR322/pUC origin of replication
   5691..6551    -  CDS            AmpR: β-lactamase; bla; confers resistance to ampicillin, carbenicillin, and related antibiotics
   6552..6656    -  promoter       AmpR promoter: bla
   6715..6767    -  misc_feature   bom (fragment): basis of mobility region from pBR322
>Addgene plasmid #99955 | pcDNA3.1-TFEB-WT-MYC (#647) | addgene full sequence | sequence record 198128 | Addgene NGS Result
GACATTGATTATTGACTAGTTATTAATAGTAATCAATTACGGGGTCATTAGTTCATAGCCCATATATGGA
GTTCCGCGTTACATAACTTACGGTAAATGGCCCGCCTGGCTGACCGCCCAACGACCCCCGCCCATTGACG
TCAATAATGACGTATGTTCCCATAGTAACGCCAATAGGGACTTTCCATTGACGTCAATGGGTGGAGTATT
TACGGTAAACTGCCCACTTGGCAGTACATCAAGTGTATCATATGCCAAGTACGCCCCCTATTGACGTCAA
TGACGGTAAATGGCCCGCCTGGCATTATGCCCAGTACATGACCTTATGGGACTTTCCTACTTGGCAGTAC
ATCTACGTATTAGTCATCGCTATTACCATGGTGATGCGGTTTTGGCAGTACATCAATGGGCGTGGATAGC
GGTTTGACTCACGGGGATTTCCAAGTCTCCACCCCATTGACGTCAATGGGAGTTTGTTTTGGCACCAAAA
TCAACGGGACTTTCCAAAATGTCGTAACAACTCCGCCCCATTGACGCAAATGGGCGGTAGGCGTGTACGG
TGGGAGGTCTATATAAGCAGAGCTCTCTGGCTAACTAGAGAACCCACTGCTTACTGGCTTATCGAAATTA
ATACGACTCACTATAGGGAGACCCAAGCTGGCTAGCGTTTAAACGGGCCCTCTAGACTCGAGCGGCCGCC
ACTGTGCTGGATATCTGCAGAATTCGCCACCATGGCGTCACGCATAGGGTTGCGCATGCAGCTCATGCGG
GAGCAGGCGCAGCAGGAGGAGCAACGGGAGCGCATGCAGCAACAGGCTGTCATGCATTACATGCAGCAGC
AGCAGCAGCAGCAACAGCAGCAGCTCGGAGGGCCGCCCACCCCGGCCATCAATACCCCCGTCCACTTCCA
GTCGCCACCACCTGTGCCTGGGGAGGTGTTGAAGGTGCAGTCCTACCTGGAGAATCCCACATCCTACCAT
CTGCAGCAGTCGCAGCATCAGAAGGTGCGGGAGTACCTGTCCGAGACCTATGGAAACAAGTTTGCTGCCC
ACATCAGCCCAGCCCAGGGCTCTCCGAAACCCCCACCAGCCGCCTCCCCAGGGGTGCGAGCTGGACACGT
GCTGTCCTCCTCCGCTGGCAACAGTGCTCCCAATAGCCCCATGGCCATGCTGCACATTGGCTCCAACCCT
GAGAGGGAGTTGGATGATGTCATTGACAACATTATGCGTCTGGACGATGTCCTTGGCTACATCAATCCTG
AAATGCAGATGCCCAACACGCTACCCCTGTCCAGCAGCCACCTGAATGTGTACAGCAGCGACCCCCAGGT
CACAGCCTCCCTGGTGGGCGTCACCAGCAGCTCCTGCCCTGCGGACCTGACCCAGAAGCGAGAGCTCACA
GATGCTGAGAGCAGGGCCCTGGCCAAGGAGCGGCAGAAGAAAGACAATCACAACTTAATTGAAAGGAGAC
GAAGGTTCAACATCAATGACCGCATCAAGGAGTTGGGAATGCTGATCCCCAAGGCCAATGACCTGGACGT
GCGCTGGAACAAGGGCACCATCCTCAAGGCCTCTGTGGATTACATCCGGAGGATGCAGAAGGACCTGCAA
AAGTCCAGGGAGCTGGAGAACCACTCTCGCCGCCTGGAGATGACCAACAAGCAGCTCTGGCTCCGTATCC
AGGAGCTGGAGATGCAGGCTCGAGTGCACGGCCTCCCTACCACCTCCCCGTCCGGCATGAACATGGCTGA
GCTGGCCCAGCAGGTGGTGAAGCAGGAGCTGCCTAGCGAAGAGGGCCCAGGGGAGGCCCTGATGCTGGGG
GCTGAGGTCCCTGACCCTGAGCCACTGCCAGCTCTGCCCCCGCAAGCCCCGCTGCCCCTGCCCACCCAGC
CACCGTCCCCATTCCATCACCTGGACTTCAGCCACAGCCTGAGCTTTGGGGGCAGGGAGGACGAGGGTCC
CCCGGGCTACCCCGAACCCCTGGCGCCGGGGCATGGCTCCCCATTCCCCAGCCTGTCCAAGAAGGATCTG
GACCTCATGCTCCTGGACGACTCACTGCTACCGCTGGCCTCTGATCCACTTCTGTCCACCATGTCCCCCG
AGGCCTCCAAGGCCAGCAGCCGCCGGAGCAGCTTCAGCATGGAGGAGGGCGATGTGCTGTCAAGCTTTCT
AGAACAAAAACTCATCTCAGAAGAGGATCTGAATAGCGCCGTCGACCATCATCATCATCATCATTGAGTT
TAAACGGTCTCCAGCTTAAGTTTAAACCGCTGATCAGCCTCGACTGTGCCTTCTAGTTGCCAGCCATCTG
TTGTTTGCCCCTCCCCCGTGCCTTCCTTGACCCTGGAAGGTGCCACTCCCACTGTCCTTTCCTAATAAAA
TGAGGAAATTGCATCGCATTGTCTGAGTAGGTGTCATTCTATTCTGGGGGGTGGGGTGGGGCAGGACAGC
AAGGGGGAGGATTGGGAAGACAATAGCAGGCATGCTGGGGATGCGGTGGGCTCTATGGCTTCTGAGGCGG
AAAGAACCAGCTGGGGCTCTAGGGGGTATCCCC
[124 nt withheld, positions 2554-2677]
C
[91 nt withheld, positions 2679-2769]
A
[49 nt withheld, positions 2771-2819]
CCTTTGACGTTGGAGTCCACGTTCTTT
[37 nt withheld, positions 2847-2883]
ACCCTATCTCGGTCTATTCTTTTGATTTATAAGGGATTTTGCCGATTTCGGCCTATTGGTTAAAAAATGA
GCTGATTTAACAAAAATTTAACGCGAATTAATTCTGTGGAATGTGTGTCAGTTAGGGTGTGGAAAGTCCC
CAGGCTCCCCAGCAGGCAGAAGTATGCAAAGCATGCATCTCAATTAGTCAGCAACCAGGTGTGGAAAGTC
CCCAGGCTCCCCAGCAGGCAGAAGTATGCAAAGCATGCATCTCAATTAGTCAGCAACCATAGTCCCGCCC
CTAACTCCGCCCATCCCGCCCCTAACTCCGCCCAGTTCCGCCCATTCTCCGCCCCATGGCTGACTAATTT
TTTTTATTTATGCAGAGGCCGAGGCCGCCTCTGCCTCTGAGCTATTCCAGAAGTAGTGAGGAGGCTTTTT
TGGAGGCCTAGGCTTTTGCAAAAAGCTCCCGGGAGCTTGTATATCCATTTTCGGATCTGATCAAGAGACA
GGATGAGGATCGTTTCGCATGATTGAACAAGATGGATTGCACGCAGGTTCTCCGGCCGCTTGGGTGGAGA
GGCTATTCGGCTATGACTGGGCACAACAGACAATCGGCTGCTCTGATGCCGCCGTGTTCCGGCTGTCAGC
GCAGGGGCGCCCGGTTCTTTTTGTCAAGACCGACCTGTCCGGTGCCCTGAATGAACTGCAGGACGAGGCA
GCGCGGCTATCGTGGCTGGCCACGACGGGCGTTCCTTGCGCAGCTGTGCTCGACGTTGTCACTGAAGCGG
GAAGGGACTGGCTGCTATTGGGCGAAGTGCCGGGGCAGGATCTCCTGTCATCTCACCTTGCTCCTGCCGA
GAAAGTATCCATCATGGCTGATGCAATGCGGCGGCTGCATACGCTTGATCCGGCTACCTGCCCATTCGAC
CACCAAGCGAAACATCGCATCGAGCGAGCACGTACTCGGATGGAAGCCGGTCTTGTCGATCAGGATGATC
TGGACGAAGAGCATCAGGGGCTCGCGCCAGCCGAACTGTTCGCCAGGCTCAAGGCGCGCATGCCCGACGG
CGAGGATCTCGTCGTGACCCATGGCGATGCCTGCTTGCCGAATATCATGGTGGAAAATGGCCGCTTTTCT
GGATTCATCGACTGTGGCCGGCTGGGTGTGGCGGACCGCTATCAGGACATAGCGTTGGCTACCCGTGATA
TTGCTGAAGAGCTTGGCGGCGAATGGGCTGACCGCTTCCTCGTGCTTTACGGTATCGCCGCTCCCGATTC
GCAGCGCATCGCCTTCTATCGCCTTCTTGACGAGTTCTTCTGAGCGGGACTCTGGGGTTCGAAATGACCG
ACCAAGCGACGCCCAACCTGCCATCACGAGATTTCGATTCCACCGCCGCCTTCTATGAAAGGTTGGGCTT
CGGAATCGTTTTCCGGGACGCCGGCTGGATGATCCTCCAGCGCGGGGATCTCATGCTGGAGTTCTTCGCC
CACCCCAACTTGTTTATTGCAGCTTATAATGGTTACAAATAAAGCAATAGCATCACAAATTTCACAAATA
AAGCATTTTTTTCACTGCATTCTAGTTGTGGTTTGTCCAAACTCATCAATGTATCTTATCATGTCTGTAT
ACCGTCGACCTCTAGCTAGAGCTTGGCGTAATCATGGTCATAGCTGTTTCCTGTGTGAAATTGTTATCCG
CTCACAATTCCACACAACATACGAGCCGGAAGCATAAAGTGTAAAGCCTGGGGTGCCTAATGAGTGAGCT
AACTCACATTAATTGCGTTGCGCTCACTGCCCGCTTTCCAGTCGGGAAACCTGTCGTGCCAGCTGCATTA
ATGAATCGGCCAACGCGCGGGGAGAGGCGGTTTGCGTATTGGGCGCTCTTCCGCTTCCTCGCTCACTGAC
TCGCTGCGCTCGGTCGTTCGGCTGCGGCGAGCGGTATCAGCTCACTCAAAGGCGGTAATACGGTTATCCA
CAGAATCAGGGGATAACGCAGGAAAGAACATGTGAGCAAAAGGCCAGCAAAAGGCCAGGAACCGTAAAAA
GGCCGCGTTGCTGGCGTTTTTCCATAGGCTCCGCCCCCCTGACGAGCATCACAAAAATCGACGCTCAAGT
CAGAGGTGGCGAAACCCGACAGGACTATAAAGATACCAGGCGTTTCCCCCTGGAAGCTCCCTCGTGCGCT
CTCCTGTTCCGACCCTGCCGCTTACCGGATACCTGTCCGCCTTTCTCCCTTCGGGAAGCGTGGCGCTTTC
TCATAGCTCACGCTGTAGGTATCTCAGTTCGGTGTAGGTCGTTCGCTCCAAGCTGGGCTGTGTGCACGAA
CCCCCCGTTCAGCCCGACCGCTGCGCCTTATCCGGTAACTATCGTCTTGAGTCCAACCCGGTAAGACACG
ACTTATCGCCACTGGCAGCAGCCACTGGTAACAGGATTAGCAGAGCGAGGTATGTAGGCGGTGCTACAGA
GTTCTTGAAGTGGTGGCCTAACTACGGCTACACTAGAAGAACAGTATTTGGTATCTGCGCTCTGCTGAAG
CCAGTTACCTTCGGAAAAAGAGTTGGTAGCTCTTGATCCGGCAAACAAACCACCGCTGGTAGCGGTGGTT
TTTTTGTTTGCAAGCAGCAGATTACGCGCAGAAAAAAAGGATCTCAAGAAGATCCTTTGATCTTTTCTAC
GGGGTCTGACGCTCAGTGGAACGAAAACTCACGTTAAGGGATTTTGGTCATGAGATTATCAAAAAGGATC
TTCACCTAGATCCTTTTAAATTAAAAATGAAGTTTTAAATCAATCTAAAGTATATATGAGTAAACTTGGT
CTGACAGTTACCAATGCTTAATCAGTGAGGCACCTATCTCAGCGATCTGTCTATTTCGTTCATCCATAGT
TGCCTGACTCCCCGTCGTGTAGATAACTACGATACGGGAGGGCTTACCATCTGGCCCCAGTGCTGCAATG
ATACCGCGAGACCCACGCTCACCGGCTCCAGATTTATCAGCAATAAACCAGCCAGCCGGAAGGGCCGAGC
GCAGAAGTGGTCCTGCAACTTTATCCGCCTCCATCCAGTCTATTAATTGTTGCCGGGAAGCTAGAGTAAG
TAGTTCGCCAGTTAATAGTTTGCGCAACGTTGTTGCCATTGCTACAGGCATCGTGGTGTCACGCTCGTCG
TTTGGTATGGCTTCATTCAGCTCCGGTTCCCAACGATCAAGGCGAGTTACATGATCCCCCATGTTGTGCA
AAAAAGCGGTTAGCTCCTTCGGTCCTCCGATCGTTGTCAGAAGTAAGTTGGCCGCAGTGTTATCACTCAT
GGTTATGGCAGCACTGCATAATTCTCTTACTGTCATGCCATCCGTAAGATGCTTTTCTGTGACTGGTGAG
TACTCAACCAAGTCATTCTGAGAATAGTGTATGCGGCGACCGAGTTGCTCTTGCCCGGCGTCAATACGGG
ATAATACCGCGCCACATAGCAGAACTTTAAAAGTGCTCATCATTGGAAAACGTTCTTCGGGGCGAAAACT
CTCAAGGATCTTACCGCTGTTGAGATCCAGTTCGATGTAACCCACTCGTGCACCCAACTGATCTTCAGCA
TCTTTTACTTTCACCAGCGTTTCTGGGTGAGCAAAAACAGGAAGGCAAAATGCCGCAAAAAAGGGAATAA
GGGCGACACGGAAATGTTGAATACTCATACTCTTCCTTTTTCAATATTATTGAAGCATTTATCAGGGTTA
TTGTCTCATGAGCGGATACATATTTGAATGTATTTAGAAAAATAAACAAATAGGGGTTCCGCGCACATTT
CCCCGAAAAGTGCCACCTGACGTCGACGGATCGGGAGATCTCCCGATCCCCTATGGTGCACTCTCAGTAC
AATCTGCTCTGATGCCGCATAGTTAAGCCAGTATCTGCTCCCTGCTTGTGTGTTGGAGGTCGCTGAGTAG
TGCGCGAGCAAAATTTAAGCTACAACAAGGCAAGGCTTGACCGACAATTGCATGAAGAATCTGCTTAGGG
TTAGGCGTTTTGCGCTGCTTCGCGATGTACGGGCCAGATATACGCGTT
